Addgene plasmid #154281: pENTR1A hu_ncOGT WT
Purpose: Entry vector encoding non-tagged O-GlcNAc Transferase
Depositing lab: Suzanne Walker. Depositing organization: Harvard Medical School. Publication: Mammalian cell proliferation requires noncatalytic functions of O-GlcNAc transferase. Levine ZG, Potter SC, Joiner CM, Fei GQ, Nabet B, Sonnett M, Zachara NE, Gray NS, Paulo JA, Walker S. Proc Natl Acad Sci U S A. 2021 Jan 26;118(4). pii: 2016778118. doi: 10.1073/pnas.2016778118. PubMed 33419956.
Backbone
  Vector backbone: pENTR1A
  Backbone manufacturer: Campeau et al. PLOS One 2009
  Backbone size w/o insert (bp): 2300
  Total vector size (bp): 5384
  Vector type: Gateway Entry Vector
Growth in bacteria
  Bacterial resistance: Kanamycin, 50 μg/mL
  Growth temperature: 37°C
  Growth strain: XL1 Blue
  Copy number: High Copy
Gene/Insert
  Gene/Insert name: O-GlcNAc Transferase (alt name: OGT)
  Species: H. sapiens (human)
  Insert size (bp): 3111
  Mutation: WT OGT
  GenBank ID: NM_181673.3
  Entrez Gene: OGT (a.k.a. HINCUT-1, HRNT1, MRX106, O-GLCNAC, OGT1, XLID106)
  Tag / fusion protein: mKate2 (N terminal on insert); 2x FLAG (N terminal on insert)
Terms and licenses: Academic/Nonprofit Terms; Industry Terms: Not Available to Industry
Depositor comments: Please visit https://doi.org/10.1101/2020.10.22.351288 for bioRxiv preprint.
How to cite: pENTR1A hu_ncOGT WT was a gift from Suzanne Walker (Addgene plasmid # 154281 ; http://n2t.net/addgene:154281 ; RRID:Addgene_154281)
