[The description below was written by a language model from this plasmid's Addgene catalogue record and pLannotate feature annotations shown in this document.]
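Description:
pENTR1A hu_ncOGT WT is a Gateway entry clone of about 5.4 kb, built on the pENTR1A backbone and carrying the wild-type human O-GlcNAc transferase (OGT) coding sequence. It is maintained in E. coli as a high-copy plasmid through a ColE1/pUC-type origin and selected with kanamycin through an aminoglycoside phosphotransferase (KanR) gene. A short annotated RSF origin fragment appears to be only a partial match. The rrnB T1 and T2 terminators sit upstream of the cloning region, where they insulate the insert from read-through transcription originating in the backbone.

The roughly 3.1 kb OGT open reading frame lies between attL1 and attL2. These sites allow the insert to be moved directionally by an LR Clonase reaction into any attR-containing destination vector. The entry vector has no annotated promoter for the insert, so expression depends on the destination vector chosen. The annotation tool matched the ORF to the rat OGT protein, which probably reflects high conservation between species, since the catalogue lists the insert as human. OGT transfers a single N-acetylglucosamine from UDP-GlcNAc onto serine or threonine residues of nuclear and cytoplasmic proteins.

The record is inconsistent about tags. The stated purpose describes a non-tagged OGT, yet the tag field lists N-terminal mKate2 and 2x FLAG. Neither feature table shows a fluorescent protein or epitope tag, and the gap between attL1 and the start of the ORF is only about 30 bp, which supports the untagged description. The associated study examined catalytic and noncatalytic roles of OGT in mammalian cell proliferation, so this clone probably served as the wild-type source for building expression constructs.
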