Features (pLannotate 1.2.2; 8 found; start..end, strand, type, name):
      1..46      +  rep_origin     RSF ori (fragment): Plasmids containing the RSF 1030 origin of replication can be propagated in E. coli cells that contain additional plasmids with compatible origins.
    106..149     -  terminator     rrnB T1 terminator: Escherichia coli rrnB; transcription terminator T1 from the E. coli rrnB gene
    281..308     +  terminator     rrnB T2 terminator: transcription terminator T2 from the E. coli rrnB gene
    358..457     +  protein_bind   attL1: mutant version of attL; recombination site for the Gateway® LR reaction LR Clonase™
    488..3595    +  CDS            Ogt: OGT1_RAT - Experimental evidence at protein level: Swiss-Prot protein existence level 1. Catalyzes the transfer of a single N-acetylglucosamine from UDP-GlcNAc to a serine or threonine residue in cytoplasmic and nuclear proteins resulting in their modification with a beta-linked N- acetylglucosamine (O-GlcNAc) (PubMed:24995978, PubMed:10542233). Has 3 distinct KM values for UDP-GlcNAc; GlcNAc concentration modulates its affinity for different substrates (PubMed:10542233). Glycosylates a large and diverse number of proteins including histone H2B, AKT1, EZH2, PFKL, KMT2E/MLL5, MAPT/TAU and HCFC1
   3613..3712    -  protein_bind   attL2: mutant version of attL; recombination site for the Gateway® LR reaction LR Clonase™
   3835..4644    +  CDS            KanR: aminoglycoside phosphotransferase; aph(3')-Ia; confers resistance to kanamycin in bacteria or G418 (Geneticin®) in eukaryotes
   4734..5322    +  rep_origin     ori: high-copy-number ColE1/pMB1/pBR322/pUC origin of replication
>Addgene plasmid #154281 | pENTR1A hu_ncOGT WT | depositor full sequence | sequence record 298577 | pENTR1A hu_ncOGT WT sequence 5384 bps
CTTTCCTGCGTTATCCCCTGATTCTGTGGATAACCGTATTACCGCTAGCATGGATCTCGGGGACGTCTAA
CTACTAAGCGAGAGTAGGGAACTGCCAGGCATCAAATAAAACGAAAGGCTCAGTCGGAAGACTGGGCCTT
TCGTTTTATCTGTTGTTTGTCGGTGAACGCTCTCCTGAGTAGGACAAATCCGCCGGGAGCGGATTTGAAC
GTTGTGAAGCAACGGCCCGGAGGGTGGCGGGCAGGACGCCCGCCATAAACTGCCAGGCATCAAACTAAGC
AGAAGGCCATCCTGACGGATGGCCTTTTTGCGTTTCTACAAACTCTTCCTGTTAGTTAGTTACTTAAGCT
CGGGCCCCAAATAATGATTTTATTTTGACTGATAGTGACCTGTTCGTTGCAACAAATTGATAAGCAATGC
TTTTTTATAATGCCAACTTTGTACAAAAAAGCAGGCTTTAAAGGAACCAATTCAGTCGACTGGATCCATG
GCGTCTTCCGTGGGCAACGTGGCCGACAGCACAGGGTTAGCTGAGTTGGCACATCGAGAATATCAGGCAG
GAGATTTTGAGGCAGCTGAGAGACACTGCATGCAGCTCTGGAGACAAGAGCCAGACAATACTGGTGTGCT
TTTATTACTTTCATCTATACACTTCCAGTGTCGAAGGCTGGACAGATCTGCTCACTTTAGCACTCTGGCA
ATTAAACAGAACCCCCTTCTGGCAGAAGCTTATTCGAATTTGGGGAATGTGTACAAGGAAAGAGGGCAGT
TGCAGGAGGCAATTGAGCATTATCGACATGCATTGCGTCTCAAACCTGATTTCATCGATGGTTATATTAA
CCTGGCAGCCGCCTTGGTAGCAGCGGGTGACATGGAAGGGGCAGTACAAGCTTACGTCTCTGCTCTTCAG
TACAATCCTGATTTGTACTGTGTTCGCAGTGACCTGGGGAACCTGCTCAAAGCCCTGGGTCGCTTGGAAG
AAGCCAAGGCATGTTATTTGAAAGCAATTGAGACGCAACCGAACTTTGCAGTAGCTTGGAGTAATCTTGG
CTGTGTTTTCAATGCACAAGGGGAAATTTGGCTTGCAATTCATCACTTTGAAAAGGCTGTCACCCTTGAC
CCAAACTTTCTGGATGCTTATATCAATTTAGGAAATGTCTTGAAAGAGGCACGCATTTTTGACAGAGCTG
TGGCAGCTTATCTTCGTGCCCTAAGTTTGAGTCCAAATCACGCAGTGGTGCACGGCAACCTGGCTTGTGT
ATACTATGAGCAAGGCCTGATAGATCTGGCAATAGACACCTACAGGCGGGCTATCGAACTACAACCACAT
TTCCCTGATGCTTACTGCAACCTAGCCAATGCTCTCAAAGAGAAGGGCAGTGTTGCTGAAGCAGAAGATT
GTTATAATACAGCTCTCCGTCTGTGTCCCACCCATGCAGACTCTCTGAATAACCTAGCCAATATCAAACG
AGAACAGGGAAACATTGAAGAGGCAGTTCGCTTGTATCGTAAAGCATTAGAAGTCTTCCCAGAGTTTGCT
GCTGCCCATTCAAATTTAGCAAGTGTACTGCAGCAGCAGGGAAAACTGCAGGAAGCTCTGATGCATTATA
AGGAGGCTATTCGAATCAGTCCTACCTTTGCTGATGCCTACTCTAATATGGGAAACACTCTAAAGGAGAT
GCAGGATGTTCAGGGAGCCTTGCAGTGTTATACGCGTGCCATCCAAATTAATCCTGCATTTGCAGATGCA
CATAGCAATCTGGCTTCCATTCATAAGGATTCAGGGAATATTCCAGAAGCCATAGCTTCTTACCGCACGG
CTCTGAAACTTAAGCCTGATTTTCCTGATGCTTATTGTAACTTGGCTCATTGCCTGCAGATTGTCTGTGA
TTGGACAGACTATGATGAGCGAATGAAGAAGTTGGTCAGTATTGTGGCTGACCAGTTAGAGAAGAATAGG
TTGCCTTCTGTGCATCCTCATCATAGTATGCTATATCCTCTTTCTCATGGCTTCAGGAAGGCTATTGCTG
AGAGGCACGGCAACCTGTGCTTAGATAAGATTAATGTTCTTCATAAACCACCATATGAACATCCAAAAGA
CTTGAAGCTCAGTGATGGTCGGCTGCGTGTAGGATATGTGAGTTCCGACTTTGGGAATCATCCTACTTCT
CACCTTATGCAGTCTATTCCAGGCATGCACAATCCTGATAAATTTGAGGTGTTCTGTTATGCCCTGAGCC
CAGACGATGGCACAAACTTCCGAGTGAAGGTGATGGCAGAAGCCAATCATTTCATTGATCTTTCTCAGAT
TCCATGCAATGGAAAAGCAGCTGATCGCATCCATCAGGATGGAATTCATATCCTTGTAAATATGAATGGC
TATACTAAGGGCGCTCGAAATGAGCTTTTTGCTCTCAGGCCAGCTCCTATTCAGGCAATGTGGCTGGGAT
ACCCTGGGACGAGTGGTGCGCTTTTCATGGATTATATTATCACTGATCAGGAAACTTCGCCAGCTGAAGT
TGCTGAGCAGTATTCCGAGAAATTGGCTTATATGCCCCACACTTTTTTTATTGGTGATCATGCTAATATG
TTCCCTCACCTGAAGAAAAAAGCAGTCATCGATTTTAAGTCCAATGGGCACATTTATGACAATCGGATAG
TTCTGAATGGCATCGACCTCAAAGCATTTCTTGATAGTCTACCAGATGTGAAAATTGTCAAGATGAAGTG
TCCTGATGGAGGAGACAATGCAGATAGCAGTAACACAGCTCTTAATATGCCTGTTATTCCTATGAATACT
ATTGCAGAAGCAGTTATTGAAATGATTAACCGAGGACAGATTCAAATAACAATTAATGGATTCAGTATTA
GCAATGGACTGGCAACTACTCAGATCAACAATAAGGCTGCAACTGGAGAGGAGGTTCCCCGTACCATTAT
TGTAACCACCCGTTCTCAGTACGGGTTACCAGAAGATGCCATCGTATACTGTAACTTTAATCAGTTGTAT
AAAATTGACCCTTCTACTTTGCAGATGTGGGCAAACATTCTGAAGCGTGTTCCCAATAGTGTACTCTGGC
TGTTGCGTTTTCCAGCAGTAGGAGAACCTAATATTCAACAGTATGCACAAAACATGGGCCTGCCCCAGAA
CCGTATCATTTTTTCACCTGTTGCTCCTAAAGAGGAACACGTCAGGAGAGGCCAGCTGGCTGATGTCTGC
TTGGACACTCCACTCTGTAATGGGCACACCACAGGGATGGATGTCCTCTGGGCAGGGACCCCCATGGTGA
CTATGCCAGGAGAGACTCTTGCTTCTCGAGTTGCAGCATCCCAGCTCACTTGCTTAGGTTGTCTTGAGCT
TATTGCTAAAAACAGACAAGAATATGAAGACATAGCTGTGAAGCTGGGAACTGATCTAGAATACCTGAAG
AAAGTTCGTGGCAAAGTCTGGAAGCAAAGAATATCTAGCCCTCTGTTCAACACCAAACAATACACAATGG
AACTAGAGCGGCTCTATCTACAGATGTGGGAGCATTATGCAGCTGGCAACAAACCTGACCACATGATTAA
GCCTGTTGAAGTCACTGAGTCAGCATAACTCGAGATATCTAGACCCAGCTTTCTTGTACAAAGTTGGCAT
TATAAGAAAGCATTGCTTATCAATTTGTTGCAACGAACAGGTCACTATCAGTCAAAATAAAATCATTATT
TGCCATCCAGCTGCAGCTCTGGCCCGTGTCTCAAAATCTCTGATGTTACATTGCACAAGATAAAAATATA
TCATCATGAACAATAAAACTGTCTGCTTACATAAACAGTAATACAAGGGGTGTTATGAGCCATATTCAAC
GGGAAACGTCGAGGCCGCGATTAAATTCCAACATGGATGCTGATTTATATGGGTATAAATGGGCTCGCGA
TAATGTCGGGCAATCAGGTGCGACAATCTATCGCTTGTATGGGAAGCCCGATGCGCCAGAGTTGTTTCTG
AAACATGGCAAAGGTAGCGTTGCCAATGATGTTACAGATGAGATGGTCAGACTAAACTGGCTGACGGAAT
TTATGCCTCTTCCGACCATCAAGCATTTTATCCGTACTCCTGATGATGCATGGTTACTCACCACTGCGAT
CCCCGGAAAAACAGCATTCCAGGTATTAGAAGAATATCCTGATTCAGGTGAAAATATTGTTGATGCGCTG
GCAGTGTCCCTGCGCCGGTTGCATTCGATTCCTGTTTGTAATTGTCCTTTTAACAGCGATCGCGTATTTC
GTCTCGCTCAGGCGCAATCACGAATGAATAACGGTTTGGTTGATGCGAGTGATTTTGATGACGAGCGTAA
TGGCTGGCCTGTTGAACAAGTCTGGAAAGAAATGCATAAACTTTTGCCATTCTCACCGGATTCAGTCGTC
ACTCATGGTGATTTCTCACTTGATAACCTTATTTTTGACGAGGGGAAATTAATAGGTTGTATTGATGTTG
GACGAGTCGGAATCGCAGACCGATACCAGGATCTTGCCATCCTATGGAACTGCCTCGGTGAGTTTTCTCC
TTCATTACAGAAACGGCTTTTTCAAAAATATGGTATTGATAATCCTGATATGAATAAATTGCAGTTTCAT
TTGATGCTCGATGAGTTTTTCTAATCAGAATTGGTTAATTGGTTGTAACATTATTCAGATTGGGCCCCGT
TCCACTGAGCGTCAGACCCGGTAGAAAAGATCAAAGGATCTTCTTGAGATCCTTTTTTTCTGCGCGTAAT
CTGCTGCTTGCAAACAAAAAAACCACCGCTACCAGCGGTGGTTTGTTTGCCGGATCAAGAGCTACCAACT
CTTTTTCCGAAGGTAACTGGCTTCAGCAGAGCGCAGATACCAAATACTGTTCTTCTAGTGTAGCCGTAGT
TAGGCCACCACTTCAAGAACTCTGTAGCACCGCCTACATACCTCGCTCTGCTAATCCTGTTACCAGTGGC
TGCTGCCAGTGGCGATAAGTCGTGTCTTACCGGGTTGGACTCAAGACGATAGTTACCGGATAAGGCGCAG
CGGTCGGGCTGAACGGGGGGTTCGTGCACACAGCCCAGCTTGGAGCGAACGACCTACACCGAACTGAGAT
ACCTACAGCGTGAGCTATGAGAAAGCGCCACGCTTCCCGAAGGGAGAAAGGCGGACAGGTATCCGGTAAG
CGGCAGGGTCGGAACAGGAGAGCGCACGAGGGAGCTTCCAGGGGGAAACGCCTGGTATCTTTATAGTCCT
GTCGGGTTTCGCCACCTCTGACTTGAGCGTCGATTTTTGTGATGCTCGTCAGGGGGGCGGAGCCTATGGA
AAAACGCCAGCAACGCGGCCTTTTTACGGTTCCTGGCCTTTTGCTGGCCTTTTGCTCACATGTT
