Features (pLannotate 1.2.2; 8 found; start..end, strand, type, name):
      1..46      +  rep_origin     RSF ori (fragment): Plasmids containing the RSF 1030 origin of replication can be propagated in E. coli cells that contain additional plasmids with compatible origins.
    106..149     -  terminator     rrnB T1 terminator: Escherichia coli rrnB; transcription terminator T1 from the E. coli rrnB gene
    281..308     +  terminator     rrnB T2 terminator: transcription terminator T2 from the E. coli rrnB gene
    358..455     +  protein_bind   attL1: mutant version of attL; recombination site for the Gateway® LR reaction LR Clonase™
    487..3594    +  CDS            Ogt: OGT1_RAT - Experimental evidence at protein level: Swiss-Prot protein existence level 1. Catalyzes the transfer of a single N-acetylglucosamine from UDP-GlcNAc to a serine or threonine residue in cytoplasmic and nuclear proteins resulting in their modification with a beta-linked N- acetylglucosamine (O-GlcNAc) (PubMed:24995978, PubMed:10542233). Has 3 distinct KM values for UDP-GlcNAc; GlcNAc concentration modulates its affinity for different substrates (PubMed:10542233). Glycosylates a large and diverse number of proteins including histone H2B, AKT1, EZH2, PFKL, KMT2E/MLL5, MAPT/TAU and HCFC1
   3612..3711    -  protein_bind   attL2: mutant version of attL; recombination site for the Gateway® LR reaction LR Clonase™
   3834..4643    +  CDS            KanR: aminoglycoside phosphotransferase; aph(3')-Ia; confers resistance to kanamycin in bacteria or G418 (Geneticin®) in eukaryotes
   4733..5321    +  rep_origin     ori: high-copy-number ColE1/pMB1/pBR322/pUC origin of replication
>Addgene plasmid #154281 | pENTR1A hu_ncOGT WT | addgene full sequence | sequence record 304842 | Addgene NGS Result
CTTTCCTGCGTTATCCCCTGATTCTGTGGATAACCGTATTACCGCTAGCATGGATCTCGGGGACGTCTAA
CTACTAAGCGAGAGTAGGGAACTGCCAGGCATCAAATAAAACGAAAGGCTCAGTCGGAAGACTGGGCCTT
TCGTTTTATCTGTTGTTTGTCGGTGAACGCTCTCCTGAGTAGGACAAATCCGCCGGGAGCGGATTTGAAC
GTTGTGAAGCAACGGCCCGGAGGGTGGCGGGCAGGACGCCCGCCATAAACTGCCAGGCATCAAACTAAGC
AGAAGGCCATCCTGACGGATGGCCTTTTTGCGTTTCTACAAACTCTTCCTGTTAGTTAGTTACTTAAGCT
CGGGCCCCAAATAATGATTTTATTTTGACTGATAGTGACCTGTTCGTTGCAACAAATTGATAAGCAATGC
TTTTTTATAATGCCAACTTTGTACAAAAAAGCAGGTTTAAAGGAACCAATTCAGTCGACTGGATCCATGG
CGTCTTCCGTGGGCAACGTGGCCGACAGCACAGGGTTAGCTGAGTTGGCACATCGAGAATATCAGGCAGG
AGATTTTGAGGCAGCTGAGAGACACTGCATGCAGCTCTGGAGACAAGAGCCAGACAATACTGGTGTGCTT
TTATTACTTTCATCTATACACTTCCAGTGTCGAAGGCTGGACAGATCTGCTCACTTTAGCACTCTGGCAA
TTAAACAGAACCCCCTTCTGGCAGAAGCTTATTCGAATTTGGGGAATGTGTACAAGGAAAGAGGGCAGTT
GCAGGAGGCAATTGAGCATTATCGACATGCATTGCGTCTCAAACCTGATTTCATCGATGGTTATATTAAC
CTGGCAGCCGCCTTGGTAGCAGCGGGTGACATGGAAGGGGCAGTACAAGCTTACGTCTCTGCTCTTCAGT
ACAATCCTGATTTGTACTGTGTTCGCAGTGACCTGGGGAACCTGCTCAAAGCCCTGGGTCGCTTGGAAGA
AGCCAAGGCATGTTATTTGAAAGCAATTGAGACGCAACCGAACTTTGCAGTAGCTTGGAGTAATCTTGGC
TGTGTTTTCAATGCACAAGGGGAAATTTGGCTTGCAATTCATCACTTTGAAAAGGCTGTCACCCTTGACC
CAAACTTTCTGGATGCTTATATCAATTTAGGAAATGTCTTGAAAGAGGCACGCATTTTTGACAGAGCTGT
GGCAGCTTATCTTCGTGCCCTAAGTTTGAGTCCAAATCACGCAGTGGTGCACGGCAACCTGGCTTGTGTA
TACTATGAGCAAGGCCTGATAGATCTGGCAATAGACACCTACAGGCGGGCTATCGAACTACAACCACATT
TCCCTGATGCTTACTGCAACCTAGCCAATGCTCTCAAAGAGAAGGGCAGTGTTGCTGAAGCAGAAGATTG
TTATAATACAGCTCTCCGTCTGTGTCCCACCCATGCAGACTCTCTGAATAACCTAGCCAATATCAAACGA
GAACAGGGAAACATTGAAGAGGCAGTTCGCTTGTATCGTAAAGCATTAGAAGTCTTCCCAGAGTTTGCTG
CTGCCCATTCAAATTTAGCAAGTGTACTGCAGCAGCAGGGAAAACTGCAGGAAGCTCTGATGCATTATAA
GGAGGCTATTCGAATCAGTCCTACCTTTGCTGATGCCTACTCTAATATGGGAAACACTCTAAAGGAGATG
CAGGATGTTCAGGGAGCCTTGCAGTGTTATACGCGTGCCATCCAAATTAATCCTGCATTTGCAGATGCAC
ATAGCAATCTGGCTTCCATTCATAAGGATTCAGGGAATATTCCAGAAGCCATAGCTTCTTACCGCACGGC
TCTGAAACTTAAGCCTGATTTTCCTGATGCTTATTGTAACTTGGCTCATTGCCTGCAGATTGTCTGTGAT
TGGACAGACTATGATGAGCGAATGAAGAAGTTGGTCAGTATTGTGGCTGACCAGTTAGAGAAGAATAGGT
TGCCTTCTGTGCATCCTCATCATAGTATGCTATATCCTCTTTCTCATGGCTTCAGGAAGGCTATTGCTGA
GAGGCACGGCAACCTGTGCTTAGATAAGATTAATGTTCTTCATAAACCACCATATGAACATCCAAAAGAC
TTGAAGCTCAGTGATGGTCGGCTGCGTGTAGGATATGTGAGTTCCGACTTTGGGAATCATCCTACTTCTC
ACCTTATGCAGTCTATTCCAGGCATGCACAATCCTGATAAATTTGAGGTGTTCTGTTATGCCCTGAGCCC
AGACGATGGCACAAACTTCCGAGTGAAGGTGATGGCAGAAGCCAATCATTTCATTGATCTTTCTCAGATT
CCATGCAATGGAAAAGCAGCTGATCGCATCCATCAGGATGGAATTCATATCCTTGTAAATATGAATGGCT
ATACTAAGGGCGCTCGAAATGAGCTTTTTGCTCTCAGGCCAGCTCCTATTCAGGCAATGTGGCTGGGATA
CCCTGGGACGAGTGGTGCGCTTTTCATGGATTATATTATCACTGATCAGGAAACTTCGCCAGCTGAAGTT
GCTGAGCAGTATTCCGAGAAATTGGCTTATATGCCCCACACTTTTTTTATTGGTGATCATGCTAATATGT
TCCCTCACCTGAAGAAAAAAGCAGTCATCGATTTTAAGTCCAATGGGCACATTTATGACAATCGGATAGT
TCTGAATGGCATCGACCTCAAAGCATTTCTTGATAGTCTACCAGATGTGAAAATTGTCAAGATGAAGTGT
CCTGATGGAGGAGACAATGCAGATAGCAGTAACACAGCTCTTAATATGCCTGTTATTCCTATGAATACTA
TTGCAGAAGCAGTTATTGAAATGATTAACCGAGGACAGATTCAAATAACAATTAATGGATTCAGTATTAG
CAATGGACTGGCAACTACTCAGATCAACAATAAGGCTGCAACTGGAGAGGAGGTTCCCCGTACCATTATT
GTAACCACCCGTTCTCAGTACGGGTTACCAGAAGATGCCATCGTATACTGTAACTTTAATCAGTTGTATA
AAATTGACCCTTCTACTTTGCAGATGTGGGCAAACATTCTGAAGCGTGTTCCCAATAGTGTACTCTGGCT
GTTGCGTTTTCCAGCAGTAGGAGAACCTAATATTCAACAGTATGCACAAAACATGGGCCTGCCCCAGAAC
CGTATCATTTTTTCACCTGTTGCTCCTAAAGAGGAACACGTCAGGAGAGGCCAGCTGGCTGATGTCTGCT
TGGACACTCCACTCTGTAATGGGCACACCACAGGGATGGATGTCCTCTGGGCAGGGACCCCCATGGTGAC
TATGCCAGGAGAGACTCTTGCTTCTCGAGTTGCAGCATCCCAGCTCACTTGCTTAGGTTGTCTTGAGCTT
ATTGCTAAAAACAGACAAGAATATGAAGACATAGCTGTGAAGCTGGGAACTGATCTAGAATACCTGAAGA
AAGTTCGTGGCAAAGTCTGGAAGCAAAGAATATCTAGCCCTCTGTTCAACACCAAACAATACACAATGGA
ACTAGAGCGGCTCTATCTACAGATGTGGGAGCATTATGCAGCTGGCAACAAACCTGACCACATGATTAAG
CCTGTTGAAGTCACTGAGTCAGCATAACTCGAGATATCTAGACCCAGCTTTCTTGTACAAAGTTGGCATT
ATAAGAAAGCATTGCTTATCAATTTGTTGCAACGAACAGGTCACTATCAGTCAAAATAAAATCATTATTT
GCCATCCAGCTGCAGCTCTGGCCCGTGTCTCAAAATCTCTGATGTTACATTGCACAAGATAAAAATATAT
CATCATGAACAATAAAACTGTCTGCTTACATAAACAGTAATACAAGGGGTGTTATGAGCCATATTCAACG
GGAAACGTCGAGGCCGCGATTAAATTCCAACATGGATGCTGATTTATATGGGTATAAATGGGCTCGCGAT
AATGTCGGGCAATCAGGTGCGACAATCTATCGCTTGTATGGGAAGCCCGATGCGCCAGAGTTGTTTCTGA
AACATGGCAAAGGTAGCGTTGCCAATGATGTTACAGATGAGATGGTCAGACTAAACTGGCTGACGGAATT
TATGCCTCTTCCGACCATCAAGCATTTTATCCGTACTCCTGATGATGCATGGTTACTCACCACTGCGATC
CCCGGAAAAACAGCATTCCAGGTATTAGAAGAATATCCTGATTCAGGTGAAAATATTGTTGATGCGCTGG
CAGTGTCCCTGCGCCGGTTGCATTCGATTCCTGTTTGTAATTGTCCTTTTAACAGCGATCGCGTATTTCG
TCTCGCTCAGGCGCAATCACGAATGAATAACGGTTTGGTTGATGCGAGTGATTTTGATGACGAGCGTAAT
GGCTGGCCTGTTGAACAAGTCTGGAAAGAAATGCATAAACTTTTGCCATTCTCACCGGATTCAGTCGTCA
CTCATGGTGATTTCTCACTTGATAACCTTATTTTTGACGAGGGGAAATTAATAGGTTGTATTGATGTTGG
ACGAGTCGGAATCGCAGACCGATACCAGGATCTTGCCATCCTATGGAACTGCCTCGGTGAGTTTTCTCCT
TCATTACAGAAACGGCTTTTTCAAAAATATGGTATTGATAATCCTGATATGAATAAATTGCAGTTTCATT
TGATGCTCGATGAGTTTTTCTAATCAGAATTGGTTAATTGGTTGTAACATTATTCAGATTGGGCCCCGTT
CCACTGAGCGTCAGACCCCGTAGAAAAGATCAAAGGATCTTCTTGAGATCCTTTTTTTCTGCGCGTAATC
TGCTGCTTGCAAACAAAAAAACCACCGCTACCAGCGGTGGTTTGTTTGCCGGATCAAGAGCTACCAACTC
TTTTTCCGAAGGTAACTGGCTTCAGCAGAGCGCAGATACCAAATACTGTTCTTCTAGTGTAGCCGTAGTT
AGGCCACCACTTCAAGAACTCTGTAGCACCGCCTACATACCTCGCTCTGCTAATCCTGTTACCAGTGGCT
GCTGCCAGTGGCGATAAGTCGTGTCTTACCGGGTTGGACTCAAGACGATAGTTACCGGATAAGGCGCAGC
GGTCGGGCTGAACGGGGGGTTCGTGCACACAGCCCAGCTTGGAGCGAACGACCTACACCGAACTGAGATA
CCTACAGCGTGAGCTATGAGAAAGCGCCACGCTTCCCGAAGGGAGAAAGGCGGACAGGTATCCGGTAAGC
GGCAGGGTCGGAACAGGAGAGCGCACGAGGGAGCTTCCAGGGGGAAACGCCTGGTATCTTTATAGTCCTG
TCGGGTTTCGCCACCTCTGACTTGAGCGTCGATTTTTGTGATGCTCGTCAGGGGGGCGGAGCCTATGGAA
AAACGCCAGCAACGCGGCCTTTTTACGGTTCCTGGCCTTTTGCTGGCCTTTTGCTCACATGTT
